>Addgene plasmid #91487 | pHH0103_BZRAP1-1/3 | addgene full sequence | sequence record 192380 | Addgene NGS Result
TAACCTATAAAAATAGGCGTATCACGAGGCCCTTTCGTCTTCAAGAATTCCCGACACCATCGAATGGTGC
AAAACCTTTCGCGGTATGGCATGATAGCGCCCGGAAGAGAGTCAATTCAGGGTGGTGAATGTGAAACCAG
TAACGTTATACGATGTCGCAGAGTATGCCGGTGTCTCTTATCAGACCGTTTCCCGCGTGGTGAACCAGGC
CAGCCACGTTTCTGCGAAAACGCGGGAAAAAGTGGAAGCGGCGATGGCGGAGCTGAATTACATTCCCAAC
CGCGTGGCACAACAACTGGCGGGCAAACAGTCGTTGCTGATTGGCGTTGCCACCTCCAGTCTGGCCCTGC
ACGCGCCGTCGCAAATTGTCGCGGCGATTAAATCTCGCGCCGATCAACTGGGTGCCAGCGTGGTGGTGTC
GATGGTAGAACGAAGCGGCGTCGAAGCCTGTAAAGCGGCGGTGCACAATCTTCTCGCGCAACGCGTCAGT
GGGCTGATCATTAACTATCCGCTGGATGACCAGGATGCCATTGCTGTGGAAGCTGCCTGCACTAATGTTC
CGGCGTTATTTCTTGATGTCTCTGACCAGACACCCATCAACAGTATTATTTTCTCCCATGAAGACGGTAC
GCGACTGGGCGTGGAGCATCTGGTCGCATTGGGTCACCAGCAAATCGCGCTGTTAGCGGGCCCATTAAGT
TCTGTCTCGGCGCGTCTGCGTCTGGCTGGCTGGCATAAATATCTCACTCGCAATCAAATTCAGCCGATAG
CGGAACGGGAAGGCGACTGGAGTGCCATGTCCGGTTTTCAACAAACCATGCAAATGCTGAATGAGGGCAT
CGTTCCCACTGCGATGCTGGTTGCCAACGATCAGATGGCGCTGGGCGCAATGCGCGCCATTACCGAGTCC
GGGCTGCGCGTTGGTGCGGATATCTCGGTAGTGGGATACGACGATACCGAAGACAGCTCATGTTATATCC
CGCCGTTAACCACCATCAAACAGGATTTTCGCCTGCTGGGGCAAACCAGCGTGGACCGCTTGCTGCAACT
CTCTCAGGGCCAGGCGGTGAAGGGCAATCAGCTGTTGCCCGTCTCACTGGTGAAAAGAAAAACCACCCTG
GCGCCCAATACGCAAACCGCCTCTCCCCGCGCGTTGGCCGATTCATTAATGCAGCTGGCACGACAGGTTT
CCCGACTGGAAAGCGGGCAGTGAGCGCAACGCAATTAATGTAAGTTAGCTCACTCATTAGGCACAATTCT
CATGTTTGACAGCTTATCATCGACTGCACGGTGCACCAATGCTTCTGGCGTCAGGCAGCCATCGGAAGCT
GTGGTATGGCTGTGCAGGTCGTAAATCACTGCATAATTCGTGTCGCTCAAGGCGCACTCCCGTTCTGGAT
AATGTTTTTTGCGCCGACATCATAACGGTTCTGGCAAATATTCTGAAATGAGCTGTTGACAATTAATCAT
CGGCTCGTATAATGTGTGGAATTGTGAGCGGATAACAATTTCACACAGGAAACAGCCAGTCCGTTTAGGT
GTTTTCACGAGCACTTCACCAACAAGGACCATAGATTATGAAAATCGAAGAACACCATCACCATCACCAT
TCCAGCGGTAAGCTTATGTCCCCTATACTAGGTTATTGGAAAATTAAGGGCCTTGTGCAACCCACTCGAC
TTCTTTTGGAATATCTTGAAGAAAAATATGAAGAGCATTTGTATGAGCGCGATGAAGGTGATAAATGGCG
AAACAAAAAGTTTGAATTGGGTTTGGAGTTTCCCAATCTTCCTTATTATATTGATGGTGATGTTAAATTA
ACACAGTCTATGGCCATCATACGTTATATAGCTGACAAGCACAACATGTTGGGTGGTTGTCCAAAAGAGC
GTGCAGAGATTTCAATGCTTGAAGGAGCGGTTTTGGATATTAGATACGGTGTTTCGAGAATTGCATATAG
TAAAGACTTTGAAACTCTCAAAGTTGATTTTCTTAGCAAGCTACCTGAAATGCTGAAAATGTTCGAAGAT
CGTTTATGTCATAAAACATATTTAAATGGTGATCATGTAACCCATCCTGACTTCATGTTGTATGACGCTC
TTGATGTTGTTTTATACATGGACCCAATGTGCCTGGATGCGTTCCCAAAATTAGTTTGTTTTAAAAAACG
TATTGAAGCTATCCCACAAATTGATAAGTACTTGAAATCCAGCAAGTATATAGCATGGCCTTTGCAGGGC
TGGCAAGCCACGTTTGGTGGTGGCGACCATCCTCCAAAATCGGATCTGGAAGTTCTGTTCCAGGGGCCCC
TGTCCAGCGGTCTGGTTCCGCGTGGTTCCGGTACCGCGGCCCAGCCGGCCATGGCCCAGGGCGCGCTGCA
AGTTTTCCTGGCCCGTTACTCCTATAACCCATTTGAAGGTCCGAACGAAAATCCAGAAGCAGAACTGCCA
TTAACCGCCGGTGAATACATTTACATTTACGGTAACATGGATGAAGATGGTTTCTTTGAAGGTGAACTGA
TGGATGGTCGTCGTGGTCTGGTTCCATCCAACTTTGTTGAACGTGTCTCCGCGGCCGCATA
[142 nt withheld, positions 2582-2723]
C
[98 nt withheld, positions 2725-2822]
AGTTTGTACTGGTGACGAAACTCAGTGTCTAGCTAGAGTGGC
[149 nt withheld, positions 2865-3013]
T
[41 nt withheld, positions 3015-3055]
T
[62 nt withheld, positions 3057-3118]
A
[35 nt withheld, positions 3120-3154]
CCTCCCTCAATCGGTTGAATGTCGCCCTTTTGTCTTTGGCGCTGGTAAACCATATGAA
[86 nt withheld, positions 3213-3298]
T
[54 nt withheld, positions 3300-3353]
CTAGCGCCGCCCTATACCTTGTCTGCCTCCCCGCGTTGCGTCGCGGTGCATGGAGCCGGGCCACCTCGAC
CTGAATGGAAGCCGGCGGCACCTCGCTAACGGATTCACCACTCCAAGAATTGGAGCCAATCAATTCTTGC
GGAGAACTGTGAATGCGCAAACCAACCCTTGGCAGAACATATCCATCGCGTCCGCCATCTCCAGCAGCCG
CACGCGGCGCATCTCGGGCAGCGTTGGGTCCTGGCCACGGGTGCGCATGATCGTGCTCCTGTCGTTGAGG
ACCCGGCTAGGCTGGCGGGGTTGCCTTACTGGTTAGCAGAATGAATCACCGATACGCGAGCGAACGTGAA
GCGACTGCTGCTGCAAAACGTCTGCGACCTGAGCAACAACATGAATGGTCTTCGGTTTCCGTGTTTCGTA
AAGTCTGGAAACGCGGAAGTCAGCGCCCTGCACCATTATGTTCCGGATCTGCATCGCAGGATGCTGCTGG
CTACCCTGTGGAACACCTACATCTGTATTAACGAAGCGCTGGCATTGACCCTGAGTGATTTTTCTCTGGT
CCCGCCGCATCCATACCGCCAGTTGTTTACCCTCACAACGTTCCAGTAACCGGGCATGTTCATCATCAGT
AACCCGTATCGTGAGCATCCTCTCTCGTTTCATCGGTATCATTACCCCCATGAACAGAAATCCCCCTTAC
ACGGAGGCATCAGTGACCAAACAGGAAAAAACCGCCCTTAACATGGCCCGCTTTATCAGAAGCCAGACAT
TAACGCTTCTGGAGAAACTCAACGAGCTGGACGCGGATGAACAGGCAGACATCTGTGAATCGCTTCACGA
CCACGCTGATGAGCTTTACCGCAGGATCCGCGAAATTGTAAGCGTTAATATTTTGTTAAAATTCGCGTTA
AATTTTTGTTAAATCAGCTCATTTTTTAACCAATAGGCCGAAATCGGCAAAATCCCTTATAAATCAAAAG
AATAGACCGAGATAGGGT
[37 nt withheld, positions 4352-4388]
AAAGAACGTGGACTCCAACGTCAAAGG
[49 nt withheld, positions 4416-4464]
T
[91 nt withheld, positions 4466-4556]
G
[124 nt withheld, positions 4558-4681]
CGCGGATCCTGCCTCGCGCGTTTCGGTGATGACGGTGAAAACCTCTGACACATGCAGCTCCCGGAGACGG
TCACAGCTTGTCTGTAAGCGGATGCCGGGAGCAGACAAGCCCGTCAGGGCGCGTCAGCGGGTGTTGGCGG
GTGTCGGGGCGCAGCCATGACCCAGTCACGTAGCGATAGCGGAGTGTATACTGGCTTAACTATGCGGCAT
CAGAGCAGATTGTACTGAGAGTGCACCATATGCGGTGTGAAATACCGCACAGATGCGTAAGGAGAAAATA
CCGCATCAGGCGCTCTTCCGCTTCCTCGCTCACTGACTCGCTGCGCTCGGTCGTTCGGCTGCGGCGAGCG
GTATCAGCTCACTCAAAGGCGGTAATACGGTTATCCACAGAATCAGGGGATAACGCAGGAAAGAACATGT
GAGCAAAAGGCCAGCAAAAGGCCAGGAACCGTAAAAAGGCCGCGTTGCTGGCGTTTTTCCATAGGCTCCG
CCCCCCTGACGAGCATCACAAAAATCGACGCTCAAGTCAGAGGTGGCGAAACCCGACAGGACTATAAAGA
TACCAGGGTTTCCCCCTGGAAGCTCCCTCGTGCGCTCTCCTGTTCCGACCCTGCCGCTTACCGGATACCT
GTCCGCCTTTCTCCCTTCGGGAAGCGTGGCGCTTTCTCATAGCTCACGCTGTAGGTATCTCAGTTCGGTG
TAGGTCGTTCGCTCCAAGCTGGGCTGTGTGCACGAACCCCCCGTTCAGCCCGACCGCTGCGCCTTATCCG
GTAACTATCGTCTTGAGTCCAACCCGGTAAGACACGACTTATCGCCACTGGCAGCAGCCACTGGTAACAG
GATTAGCAGAGCGAGGTATGTAGGCGGTGCTACAGAGTTCTTGAAGTGGTGGCCTAACTACGGCTACACT
AGAAGGACAGTATTTGGTATCTGCGCTCTGCTGAAGCCAGTTACCTTCGGAAAAAGAGTTGGTAGCTCTT
GATCCGGCAAACAAACCACCGCTGGTAGCGGTGGTTTTTTTGTTTGCAAGCAGCAGATTACGCGCAGAAA
AAAAGGATCTCAAGAAGATCCTTTGATCTTTTCTACGGGGTCTGACGCTCAGTGGAACGAAAACTCACGT
TAAGGGATTTTGGTCATGAGATTATCAAAAAGGATCTTCACCTAGATCCTTTTAAATTAAAAATGAAGTT
TTAAATCAATCTAAAGTATATATGAGTAAACTTGGTCTGACAGTTACCAATGCTTAATCAGTGAGGCACC
TATCTCAGCGATCTGTCTATTTCGTTCATCCATAGTTGCCTGACTCCCCGTCGTGTAGATAACTACGATA
CGGGAGGGCTTACCATCTGGCCCCAGTGCTGCAATGATACCGCGAGACCCACGCTCACCGGCTCCAGATT
TATCAGCAATAAACCAGCCAGCCGGAAGGGCCGAGCGCAGAAGTGGTCCTGCAACTTTATCCGCCTCCAT
CCAGTCTATTAATTGTTGCCGGGAAGCTAGAGTAAGTAGTTCGCCAGTTAATAGTTTGCGCAACGTTGTT
GCCATTGCTGCAGGCATCGTGGTGTCACGCTCGTCGTTTGGTATGGCTTCATTCAGCTCCGGTTCCCAAC
GATCAAGGCGAGTTACATGATCCCCCATATTGTGCAAAAAAGCGGTTAGCTCCTTCGGTCCTCCGATCGT
TGTCAGAAGTAAGTTGGCCGCAGTGTTATCACTCATGGTTATGGCAGCACTGCATAATTCTCTTACTGTC
ATGCCATCCGTAAGATGCTTTTCTGTGACTGGTGAGTACTCAACCAAGTCATTCTGAGAATAGTGTATGC
GGCGACCGAGTTGCTCTTGCCCGGCGTCAACACGGGATAATACCGCGCCACATAGCAGAACTTTAAAAGT
GCTCATCATTGGAAAACGTTCTTCGGGGCGAAAACTCTCAAGGATCTTACCGCTGTTGAGATCCAGTTCG
ATGTAACCCACTCGTGCACCCAACTGATCTTCAGCATCTTTTACTTTCACCAGCGTTTCTGGGTGAGCAA
AAACAGGAAGGCAAAATGCCGCAAAAAAGGGAATAAGGGCGACACGGAAATGTTGAATACTCATACTCTT
CCTTTTTCAATATTATTGAAGCATTTATCAGGGTTATTGTCTCATGAGCGGATACATATTTGAATGTATT
TAGAAAAATAAACAAATAGGGGTTCCGCGCACATTTCCCCGAAAAGTGCCACCTGACGTCTAAGAAACCA
TTATTATCATGACAT
Features (pLannotate 1.2.2; 21 found; start..end, strand, type, name):
     53..130     +  promoter       lacIq promoter: lacI (mutant); In the lacIq allele, a single base change in the promoter boosts expression of the lacI gene about 10-fold.
    131..1213    +  CDS            lacI: lac repressor; lacI; The lac repressor binds to the lac operator to inhibit transcription in E. coli. This inhibition can be relieved by adding lactose or isopropyl-β-D-thiogalactopyranoside (IPTG).
   1226..1247    +  protein_bind   CAP binding site: CAP binding activates transcription in the presence of cAMP. E. coli catabolite activator protein
   1266..1283    +  promoter       tet promoter (fragment): E. coli promoter for tetracycline efflux protein gene
   1456..1484    +  promoter       tac promoter: strong E. coli promoter; hybrid between the trp and lac UV5 promoters
   1492..1508    +  protein_bind   lac operator: The lac repressor binds to the lac operator to inhibit transcription in E. coli. This inhibition can be relieved by adding lactose or isopropyl-β-D-thiogalactopyranoside (IPTG). lac repressor encoded by lacI
   1593..1610    +  CDS            6xHis: 6xHis affinity tag
   1626..2279    +  CDS            GST26_SCHJA: Experimental evidence at protein level: Swiss-Prot protein existence level 1. GST isoenzymes appear to play a central role in the parasite detoxification system. Other functions are also suspected including a role in increasing the solubility of haematin in the parasite gut. From Schistosoma japonicum (Blood fluke).
   2331..2567    +  CDS            RIMBP2 (fragment): RIMB2_HUMAN - Also known as KIAA0318, RBP2. Experimental evidence at protein level: Swiss-Prot protein existence level 1. Plays a role in the synaptic transmission as bifunctional linker that interacts simultaneously with RIMS1, RIMS2, CACNA1D and CACNA1B. From Homo sapiens (Human).
   2586..2633    +  terminator     fd terminator (sequence withheld): central terminator from bacteriophage fd (Otsuka and Kunisawa, 1982)
   2638..2850    +  CDS            M13 gene III (fragment) (sequence partly withheld): pIII; III; minor coat protein
   2865..3335    +  CDS            M13 gene III (fragment) (sequence partly withheld): pIII; III; minor coat protein
   3357..3427    +  CDS            TcR (fragment): tetracycline efflux protein; tet; confers resistance to tetracycline
   3669..4049    -  CDS            YPB1_ECOLX: Protein predicted: Swiss-Prot protein existence level 4. From Escherichia coli.
   4066..4217    +  CDS            rop (fragment): Rop protein, which maintains plasmids at low copy number; rop
   4253..4681    -  rep_origin     f1 ori (sequence partly withheld): f1 bacteriophage origin of replication; arrow indicates direction of (+) strand synthesis
   4690..4729    +  CDS            rop (fragment): Rop protein, which maintains plasmids at low copy number; rop
   4831..4971    +  misc_feature   bom: basis of mobility region from pBR322
   5157..5744    -  rep_origin     ori: high-copy-number ColE1/pMB1/pBR322/pUC origin of replication
   5918..6775    -  CDS            bla: BLAT_ECOLX - Experimental evidence at protein level: Swiss-Prot protein existence level 1. TEM-type are the most prevalent beta-lactamases in enterobacteria; they hydrolyze the beta-lactam bond in susceptible beta-lactam antibiotics, thus conferring resistance to penicillins and cephalosporins. TEM-3 and TEM-4 are capable of hydrolyzing cefotaxime and ceftazidime. TEM-5 is capable of hydrolyzing ceftazidime. TEM-6 is capable of hydrolyzing ceftazidime and aztreonam. TEM-8/CAZ-2, TEM- 16/CAZ-7 and TEM-24/CAZ-6 are markedly active against ceftazidime. IRT- 4 shows resistance to beta-lactamase in
   6776..6880    -  promoter       AmpR promoter: bla
