[The description below was written by a language model from this plasmid's Addgene catalogue record and pLannotate feature annotations shown in this document.]
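Description:
pHH0103_BZRAP1-1/3 is a bacterial expression plasmid of about 6.9 kb, built on the pHH0103 backbone, for producing and purifying a single human SH3 domain in E. coli. The insert is a roughly 245 bp fragment of human TSPOAP1 (also called BZRAP1 or RIM-BP1), cloned between SfiI and NotI sites. The name suggests it is the first of the protein's three SH3 domains, although the record does not spell this out. The automated annotation labels this region as a fragment of the paralogue RIMBP2, which most likely reflects sequence similarity within the RIM-binding protein family rather than a different insert; the catalogue entry identifies it as BZRAP1.

Expression is driven by the strong hybrid tac promoter with a downstream lac operator. A plasmid-borne lacI gene under the lacIq promoter supplies abundant repressor, so transcription stays off until it is induced with IPTG. The coding region begins with a 6xHis tag, followed by Schistosoma japonicum glutathione S-transferase and then the SH3 domain. This layout is consistent with an N-terminal His-GST fusion that can be purified on nickel or glutathione resins. A bacteriophage fd terminator lies just downstream of the insert.

Beyond the terminator are fragments of M13 gene III, along with an f1 origin and remnants of tetracycline resistance and rop sequences. These appear to be leftovers from a phagemid-type, pBR322-derived ancestor rather than functional parts of the expression cassette. The plasmid replicates from a ColE1/pMB1-type origin with an adjacent bom region, is listed as low copy, and is selected with ampicillin through the bla gene. It belongs to a set of constructs made for a family-wide survey of human SH3 domain binding specificities.
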