Addgene plasmid #91487: pHH0103_BZRAP1-1/3
Purpose: Protein expression and purification of human SH3 domain construct BZRAP1-1/3
Depositing lab: Sachdev Sidhu. Depositing organization: University of Toronto. Publication: Comprehensive Analysis of the Human SH3 Domain Family Reveals a Wide Variety of Non-canonical Specificities. Teyra J, Huang H, Jain S, Guan X, Dong A, Liu Y, Tempel W, Min J, Tong Y, Kim PM, Bader GD, Sidhu SS. Structure. 2017 Oct 3;25(10):1598-1610.e3. doi: 10.1016/j.str.2017.07.017. Epub 2017 Sep 7. PubMed 28890361.
Backbone
  Vector backbone: pHH0103
  Vector type: Bacterial Expression
Growth in bacteria
  Bacterial resistance: Ampicillin, 100 μg/mL
  Growth temperature: 37°C
  Growth strain: DH5alpha
  Copy number: Low Copy
Gene/Insert
  Gene/Insert name: BZRAP1-1/3
  Species: H. sapiens (human)
  Insert size (bp): 245
  Entrez Gene: TSPOAP1 (a.k.a. BZRAP1, PBR-IP, PRAX-1, PRAX1, RIM-BP1, RIMBP1)
  Cloning method: Restriction Enzyme; 5′ cloning site Sfi1 (unknown if destroyed); 3′ cloning site Not1 (unknown if destroyed)
Terms and licenses: Academic/Nonprofit Terms; Industry Terms: Not Available to Industry
How to cite: pHH0103_BZRAP1-1/3 was a gift from Sachdev Sidhu (Addgene plasmid # 91487 ; http://n2t.net/addgene:91487 ; RRID:Addgene_91487)
