>Addgene plasmid #91487 | pHH0103_BZRAP1-1/3 | depositor partial sequence | sequence record 175975 | insert sequence
GGTACCGAATTCGGATCCGCGCGCTGCAAGTTTTCCTGGCCCGTTACTCCTATAACCCATTTGAAGGTCC
GAACGAAAATCCAGAAGCAGAACTGCCATTAACCGCCGGTGAATACATTTACATTTACGGTAACATGGAT
GAAGATGGTTTCTTTGAAGGTGAACTGATGGATGGTCGTCGTGGTCTGGTTCCATCCAACTTTGTTGAAC
GTGTCTCCGCGGCCGCTAGCTAAGTCGACGAGCTC
